Addgene plasmid #19899: pcDNA3-HA-ROC2
Depositing lab: Yue Xiong. Depositing organization: University of North Carolina at Chapel Hill. Publication: ROC1, a homolog of APC11, represents a family of cullin partners with an associated ubiquitin ligase activity. Ohta T, Michel JJ, Schottelius AJ, Xiong Y. Mol Cell. 1999 Apr . 3(4):535-41. 10.1016/S1097-2765(00)80482-7 PubMed 10230407.
Backbone
  Vector backbone: pcDNA3-HA
  Backbone manufacturer: Invitrogen
  Backbone size w/o insert (bp): 5437
  Vector type: Mammalian Expression
  Selectable markers: G418
Growth in bacteria
  Bacterial resistance: Ampicillin, 100 μg/mL
  Growth temperature: 37°C
  Growth strain: DH5alpha
  Copy number: High Copy
Gene/Insert
  Gene/Insert name: RING finger protein 2 (ROC2) (alt names: ROC2, SAG, CKBBP1; RNF7; RING finger protein 7; Regulator of Cullins 2)
  Species: H. sapiens (human)
  Insert size (bp): 339
  GenBank ID: AF142060
  Entrez Gene: RNF7 (a.k.a. CKBBP1, ROC2, SAG, rbx2)
  Tag / fusion protein: HA (N terminal on backbone)
  Cloning method: Restriction Enzyme; 5′ cloning site NcoI (not destroyed); 3′ cloning site EcoRI (not destroyed)
  Sequencing primers: 5′ T7; 3′ SP6
Terms and licenses: Academic/Nonprofit Terms; Industry Terms: Not Available to Industry
How to cite: pcDNA3-HA-ROC2 was a gift from Yue Xiong (Addgene plasmid # 19899 ; http://n2t.net/addgene:19899 ; RRID:Addgene_19899)
