[The description below was written by a language model from this plasmid's Addgene catalogue record.]
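Description:
pcDNA3-HA-ROC2 is a mammalian expression plasmid built on pcDNA3-HA, a derivative of the Invitrogen pcDNA3 vector that carries an HA epitope tag upstream of the cloning site. It is maintained in E. coli as a high-copy plasmid under ampicillin selection, and G418 selection can be used to enrich or establish stably transfected mammalian cells. The record provides no feature table and does not name the promoter. pcDNA3-family vectors normally drive the insert from the CMV immediate-early promoter, with a neomycin resistance cassette conferring G418 resistance. The listed T7 and SP6 sequencing primers are consistent with the phage promoter sites that flank the polylinker in that backbone.

The insert is a 339 bp human coding sequence for ROC2 (Regulator of Cullins 2), also known as RNF7, SAG, CKBBP1 or RBX2. The catalogue entry labels it "RING finger protein 2", but the gene assignment is RNF7, RING finger protein 7. It was cloned between NcoI and EcoRI sites, both of which were preserved, so that the backbone-encoded HA tag is fused to the N terminus of the protein. ROC2 is a small RING finger protein related to ROC1 and APC11, and it belongs to a family of cullin-binding partners associated with ubiquitin ligase activity.

The construct expresses HA-tagged ROC2 in transfected mammalian cells, where the epitope allows detection by immunoblotting or immunofluorescence. The tag also permits immunoprecipitation, for example to examine ROC2 association with cullins and the ubiquitin ligase activity of the resulting complexes, in line with the associated publication.
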