>Addgene plasmid #19899 | pcDNA3-HA-ROC2 | addgene partial sequence | sequence record 25634 | 199899 with CMV-F
AGCTCTCTGGCTAACTAGAGAACCCACTGCTTACTGGCTTATCGAAATTAATACGACTCACTATAGGGAG
ACCCAAGCTATGTACCCATACGATGTTCCTGACTATGCGGGCTATCCCTATGACGTCCCGGACTATGCAA
GCTTGGTACCGTTAACATGGATCCCCATGGCCGACGTGGAAGACGGAGAGGAAACCTGCGCCCTGGCCTC
TCACTCCGGGAGCTCAGGCTCCAAGTCGGGAGGCGACAAGATGTTCTCCCTCAAGAAGTGGAACGCGGTG
GCCATGTGGAGCTGGGACGTGGAGTGCGATACGTGCGCCATCTGCAGGGTCCAGGTGATGGATGCCTGTC
TTAGATGTCAAGCTGAAAACAAACAAGAGGACTGTGTTGTGGTCTGGGGAGAATGTAATCATTCCTTCCA
CAACTGCTGCATGTCCCTGTGGGTGAAACAGAACAATCGCTGCCCTCTCTGCCAGCAGGACTGGGTGGTC
CAAAGAATCGGCAAATGAGAGTGGTTAGAAGGCTTCTTAGCGCAGTTGTTCAGAGCCCTGGTGGATCTTG
TAATCCAGTGCCCTACNNNNNNNNNNNNNNNNNNNANNNNNNTNNNNNNANTAGGANCCNANNNNNNNNC
TCGAGCATGNNTCTANANNGNNCNNTNNTNCNNTANNGNNNCCTAAANNGNNNNNNAGCTCGCTGANCAN
CCTCGACTGNGCCTTCTANTTGCCAGCCATCTGTNGNTTGCCCCT
